Addgene plasmid #248727: pAH107
Purpose: PBT2364 biosensor circuit in pNBU2 integrative Bacteroides plasmid
Depositing lab: Carolina Tropini. Depositing organization: University of British Columbia. Publication: A Bacteroides synthetic biology toolkit to build an in vivo malabsorption biosensor. McCallum G, Burckhardt JC, He J, Hong A, Potvin-Trottier L, Tropini C. Cell. 2026 Feb 19;189(4):1245-1261.e21. doi: 10.1016/j.cell.2025.12.052. Epub 2026 Jan 28. PubMed 41610848.
Backbone
  Vector backbone: pNBU2
  Vector type: Bacterial Expression
Growth in bacteria
  Bacterial resistance: Ampicillin, 100 μg/mL
  Growth temperature: 37°C
  Growth strain: Invitrogen One Shot PIR2 Chemically Competent
  Copy number: Low Copy
Gene/Insert
  Gene/Insert name: PBfP1E6-RBS1PLP-mScarletI3-rrnBT2-PBT2364-TetR-rrnBT2-pTetR56-RBS1PLP-mGL-rrnBT2
  Species: Synthetic
  Cloning method: Golden Gate
Terms and licenses: Academic/Nonprofit Terms; Industry Terms: Not Available to Industry
Depositor comments: The depositor confirms that discrepancies between the depositor's sequence and Addgene's sequences have no functional consequences.
How to cite: pAH107 was a gift from Carolina Tropini (Addgene plasmid # 248727 ; http://n2t.net/addgene:248727 ; RRID:Addgene_248727)
