[The description below was written by a language model from this plasmid's Addgene catalogue record and pLannotate feature annotations shown in this document.]
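Description:
pAH107 is an integrative Bacteroides plasmid built on the pNBU2 backbone and carrying a synthetic biosensor circuit assembled by Golden Gate cloning. It replicates in E. coli from the R6K γ origin, which requires the pi initiator protein. This is why it is propagated at low copy in a pir-type host, with ampicillin selection through the AmpR β-lactamase gene. An incP oriT with an adjacent traJ fragment allows conjugative transfer from E. coli into Bacteroides. An erm-family rRNA methylase gene, matched by the annotation software to ermC', would provide macrolide-lincosamide resistance as the likely marker in the recipient. pNBU2 vectors generally insert into the chromosome through an NBU2 integrase. The feature table leaves roughly 3.1–5.1 kb unannotated and does not identify an integrase or attachment site.

The payload consists of three transcription units, each ending in an rrnB T2 terminator. In the first, the PBfP1E6 promoter and RBS1PLP ribosome binding site drive mScarlet-I3, which the software annotated as a fragment of a related mScarlet variant. This red signal presumably serves as a reference marker for cells carrying the circuit, although the record does not state this role. In the second unit, the PBT2364 promoter, the sensing element, controls expression of the TetR repressor. In the third, a TetR-repressible promoter (pTetR56, containing tet operator sequence) with RBS1PLP drives mGreenLantern.

This arrangement suggests an inverter. When PBT2364 is active, TetR is made and green fluorescence should fall, and when it is inactive, mGreenLantern should be derepressed. The record does not say which signal PBT2364 responds to. The associated work describes a Bacteroides synthetic biology toolkit aimed at an in vivo malabsorption biosensor. The depositor notes that discrepancies between their sequence and the repository's sequence have no functional consequences.
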