Features (pLannotate 1.2.2; 13 found; start..end, strand, type, name):
    207..877     +  CDS            mScarlet-2I (fragment): mScarlet-I derivative in which the N- and C-termini have been modified to reduce cytotoxicity (Valbuena et al., 2020) preserves the original mammalian codon optimization
    919..946     +  terminator     rrnB T2 terminator: transcription terminator T2 from the E. coli rrnB gene
   1466..2086    +  CDS            tetR: TETR2_ECOLX - Experimental evidence at protein level: Swiss-Prot protein existence level 1. TetR is the repressor of the tetracycline resistance element; its N-terminal region forms a helix-turn-helix structure and binds DNA. Binding of tetracycline to TetR reduces the repressor affinity for the tetracycline resistance gene (tetA) promoter operator sites. From Escherichia coli.
   2117..2138    +  terminator     rrnB T2 terminator (fragment): transcription terminator T2 from the E. coli rrnB gene
   2254..2272    +  promoter       PLtetO-1 promoter (fragment): modified phage lambda PL promoter with tet operator sites (Lutz and Bujard, 1997)
   2359..3078    +  CDS            mGreenLantern: monomeric GFP derivative that displays exceptionally high brightness in cells (Campbell et al., 2020)
   3099..3126    +  terminator     rrnB T2 terminator: transcription terminator T2 from the E. coli rrnB gene
   5106..5966    -  CDS            AmpR: β-lactamase; bla; confers resistance to ampicillin, carbenicillin, and related antibiotics
   5967..5983    -  promoter       AmpR promoter (fragment): bla
   6454..7182    +  CDS            ermC': ERM_BACIU - Experimental evidence at protein level: Swiss-Prot protein existence level 1. This protein produces a dimethylation of the adenine residue at position 2085 in 23S rRNA, resulting in reduced affinity between ribosomes and macrolide-lincosamide-streptogramin B antibiotics. From Bacillus subtilis.
   7258..7646    -  rep_origin     R6K γ ori: γ replication origin from E. coli plasmid R6K; requires the R6K initiator protein pi for replication
   7817..7926    +  oriT           oriT: incP origin of transfer
   7959..8004    +  CDS            traJ (fragment): oriT-recognizing protein; traJ
>Addgene plasmid #248727 | pAH107 | addgene full sequence | sequence record 496769 | Addgene NGS Result
CAATTGGGCTACCTTTTTTTTGTTTTGTTTGCAATGGTTAATCTATTGTTAAAATTTAAAGTTTCACTTG
AACTTTCAAATAATGTTCTTATATTTGCAGTGTCGAAAGAAACAAAGTAGGACTGATCACACAACATTTA
AAAAATAACATTATGAAAGCACTCGAAAAGAGATTCAAAGGTAATATTAACAATAATTTATTTTCAATGG
ATAGCACCGAGGCAGTGATCAAGGAGTTCATGCGGTTCAAGGTGCACATGGAGGGCTCCATGAACGGCCA
CGAGTTCGAGATCGAGGGCGAGGGCGAGGGCCGCCCCTACGAGGGCACCCAGACCGCCAAGCTGAAGGTG
ACCAAGGGTGGCCCCCTGCCCTTCTCCTGGGACATCCTGTCCCCTCAGTTCATGTACGGCTCCAGGGCCT
TCATCAAGCACCCCGCCGACATCCCCGACTACTGGAAGCAGTCCTTCCCCGAGGGCTTCAAGTGGGAGCG
CGTGATGATCTTCGAGGACGGCGGCACCGTGTCCGTGACCCAGGACACCTCCCTGGAGGACGGCACCCTG
ATCTACAAGGTGAAGCTCCGCGGCGGCAACTTCCCTCCTGACGGCCCCGTAATGCAGAAGAGGACAATGG
GCTGGGAAGCATCCACCGAGCGGTTGTACCCCGAGGACGTCGTGCTGAAGGGCGACATTAAGATGGCCCT
GCGCCTGAAGGACGGCGGCCGCTACCTGGCGGACTTCAAGACCACCTACAAGGCCAAGAAGCCCGTGCAG
ATGCCCGGCGCCTTCAACATCGACCGCAAGTTGGACATCACCTCCCACAACGAGGACTACACCGTGGTGG
AACAGTACGAACGCTCCGTGGCCCGCCACTCCACCGGCGGCTCCGGTGGCTCCTAATAAATCCTAGCTGA
TTAGCTCGAGAAGGCCATCCTGACGGATGGCCTTTTTTTTGTATGGGGACTCTGAGAACCCTACCTTTCA
AACCCCGAGCGGCATGACGGTTCGTAACGTATTAGACGAAAGAGGACGCGAACTATGCGGTGAATATTGC
CGTTTCTACGATTTGAAACGGACAGGGATGTTCAAGAGTTCCGATTATCTGAAAGATACTCACCCGGATC
TCGCACGGTTCTTTAATCCGAATTATGCTTTACGTCCCATTTCTACGACCTTTACCGCTACCATTATCAA
CGGCAGTGAGTATCAGAATCCGGGATATTAAATTGTAAGACCTATATACCCAATCATTATCGGTACGATA
ATCCATATAGCCACGCTATTTATCGTACCAATGATTGGGGATATTTTCCACACCTTTCCACATTTTTCCA
CACCTCCCCAATAATATCGTTTTTTTCAACTCTGCTGTTAATCTGTATCTTATCCTTTCAGCATTTCTTT
ATATCCTATTGGTATATCCTTTGTATCGACTTTATAGCAAATGTATTTTTAAATATAAAAGTATGATGTC
CAGATTAGATAAAAGTAAAGTGATTAACAGCGCATTAGAGCTGCTTAATGAGGTCGGAATCGAAGGTTTA
ACAACCCGTAAACTCGCCCAGAAGCTAGGTGTAGAGCAGCCTACATTGTATTGGCATGTAAAAAATAAGC
GGGCTTTGCTCGACGCCTTAGCCATTGAGATGTTAGATAGGCACCATACTCACTTTTGCCCTTTAGAAGG
GGAAAGCTGGCAAGATTTTTTACGTAATAACGCTAAAAGTTTTAGATGTGCTTTACTAAGTCATCGCGAT
GGAGCAAAAGTACATTTAGGTACACGGCCTACAGAAAAACAGTATGAAACTCTCGAAAATCAATTAGCCT
TTTTATGCCAACAAGGTTTTTCACTAGAGAATGCATTATATGCACTCAGCGCTGTGGGGCATTTTACTTT
AGGTTGCGTATTGGAAGATCAAGAGCATCAAGTCGCTAAAGAAGAAAGGGAAACACCTACTACTGATAGT
ATGCCGCCATTATTACGACAAGCTATCGAATTATTTGATCACCAAGGTGCAGAGCCAGCCTTCTTATTCG
GCCTTGAATTGATCATATGCGGATTAGAAAAACAACTTAAATGTGAAAGTGGGTCTTAATGGCCACATCG
GTTCCTGCTAGAAGGCCCATCCTGACGGATGGCCTTTTGGTATTCGAGCATTACCTCATACTTTGGATTT
TTGTTTTGTTTGCAATGGTTAATCTATTGTTAAAATTTAAAGTTTCACTTGAACTTTCAAATAATGTTCT
TATATTTGCAGTGTCCCTATCAGTGATAGAGAGTAGGATCACACAACATTTAAAAAATAACATTATGAAA
GCACTCGAAAAGAGATTCAAAGGTAATATTAACAATAATTTATTTTCAATGGTGAGCAAGGGCGAGGAGC
TGTTCACCGGGGTGGTGCCCATCCTGGTCGAGCTGGACGGCGACGTAAACGGCCACAAGTTCAGCGTCCG
CGGCGAGGGCGAGGGCGATGCCACCAACGGCAAGCTGACCCTGAAGTTCATCTGCACCACCGGCAAGCTG
CCCGTGCCCTGGCCCACCCTCGTGACCACCTTAGGCTACGGCGTGGCCTGCTTCGCCCGCTACCCCGACC
ACATGAAGCAGCACGACTTCTTCAAGTCCGCCATGCCCGAAGGCTACGTCCAGGAGCGCACCATCTCTTT
CAAGGACGACGGTACCTACAAGACCCGCGCCGAGGTGAAGTTCGAGGGCGACACCCTGGTGAACCGCATC
GTGCTGAAGGGCATCGACTTCAAGGAGGACGGCAACATCCTGGGGCACAAGCTGGAGTACAACTTCAACA
GCCACAAGGTCTATATCACGGCCGACAAGCAGAAGAACGGCATCAAGGCTAACTTCAAGACCCGCCACAA
CGTTGAGGACGGCGGCGTGCAGCTCGCCGACCACTACCAGCAGAACACCCCCATCGGCGACGGCCCCGTG
CTGCTGCCCGACAACCACTACCTGAGCCATCAGTCCAAGCTGAGCAAAGACCCCAACGAGAAGCGCGATC
ACATGGTCCTGAAGGAGAGGGTGACCGCCGCCGGGATTACACATGACATGGACGAGCTGTACAAGTAATA
GCGTTCAGCTCGACTGTGAGAAGGCCATCCTGACGGATGGCCTTTTTTTTTCGTTATAACTAGTTGCGTT
CCTAGCCGCTACTAGTGTAATTGCCTATCTTCCAGTGATGGAACAGCATTTGTGCATTGGCTGCAACAAT
CAGCCTTACTTGTGCCTGTTCTATTTCCGAACCGACCGCTTGTATGAATGCATCAAAATTCGTTTTCTCT
ACGTTGGATTCCTTGTTGCTCATATTGTGATGATAATTTCTACAAATATAGTCATTGGTAACTATCTATG
AAACTGTTTGATACTTTTATAGTTGATTAAACTTGTTCATGGCATTTGCCTTAATATCATCCGCTATGTC
AATGTAGGGTTTCATAGCTTTGTAGTCGCTGTGTCCCGTCCATTTCATGACCACCTGTGCCGGGATTCCG
AGAGCCAGCGCATTGCAGATGAATGTCCTTTTTCCTGCATGGGTACTGAGCAAAGCGTATTTGTGTGTGA
CTTCATCAATACGTTCATTTCCCTTGTAGTAGGTTTCCCGTACAGGCTCGTTGATTTCTGCCAGTTCGCC
CAGCTCTTTCAGGTAATCGTTCATCTTCTGGTTGCTGATGACGGGCAGAGCCATGTAATTCTCGAAATGG
ATGTCCTTGTATTTGTCCAGTATGGCTTTGCTGTATTTGTTCAGTTCAATCGTCAGGCTGTCGGCAGTCT
TGACTGTGGTTATTTCGATGTGGTCGGACTTCACATCGCTTCTTTTCAGATTGCGAACATCCGAATACCG
CAAACTCGTAAAGCAGCAGAACAGGAAAACATCACGCACACGTTCCAGGTATTGCTTATCCTTGGGTATC
TGGTAGTCTTTCAGCTTGTTCAGTTCATCCCAAGTCAGGAAGATTACTTTTTTCGAGGTGGTTTTCAGTT
TCGGTTTGAACGTATCGTATGCAATGTTCTGATGATGTCCTTTCTTGAAGCTCCAGCGCAGGAACCATTT
GAGGAATCCCATTTGCTTGCCGATGGTGCTGTTTCTCATATCCTTGGTGTCACGCAGGAAGTTGACGTAT
TCGTTCAATCCAAACTCGTTGAAATAGTTGAACGTTGCATCCTCCTTGAACTCTTTGAGGTGGTTCCTCA
CTGCTGCAAATTTTTCATAGGTGGATGCCGTCCAGTTATTCTGGTTACCGCACTCTTTTACAAACTCATC
GAACACCTCCCAAAAGCTGACAGGGGCTTCTTCCGGCTGTTCTTCACTGGTGTCTTTCATTCTCATGTTG
AAAGCTTCCTTCAACTGTTGGGTCGTTGGCATGACCTCCTGCACCTCAAATTCCTTGAAAATATTCTGGA
TTTCGGCATAGTATTTCAGCAAGTCCGTATTGATTTCGGCTGCACTTTGCTTTAGCTTGTTGGTACATCC
GTTCTTTACCCGCTGCTTATCTGCATCCCATTTGGCTACGTCAATCCGGTAGCCCGTTGTAAACTCGATA
CGTTGGCTGGCAAAGATGACACGCATACGGATGGGTACGTTCTCTACGATTGGCACACCGTTCTTTTTCC
GGCTCTCCAATGCAAAAATGATGTTGCGCTTGATATTCATAATTGGGTGCGTTTGAAATTCTACACCCAA
ATATACACCCAATTATTGAGATAGCAAAAGACATTTAGAAACATTTACTTTTACTCTATATTGTAATTTA
CACTTGATTATCAGTCGTTTGCAGTTTTATGATATTCTGTGAAAGTATAAGTTCGAGAGCCTGTCTCTCC
GCAAAAAACGCTGAAAATCAGCAGATTGCAAAACAAACACCCTGTTTTACACCCAAGAATGTAAAGTCGG
GTGTTTTTGTTTTATTTAAGATAATACAACCACTACATAATAAAAGAGTAGCGATATTAAAAGAATCCGA
TGAGAAAAGACTAATATTTATCTATCCATTCAGTTTGATTTCTCAGGACTTTACATCGTCCTGAAAGTAT
TTGTTGGTACCGGTACCGAGGACGCGACAGCTGCAGACGCGTTATGAGTAAACTTGGTCTGACAGTTACC
AATGCTTAATCAGTGAGGCACCTATCTCAGCGATCTGTCTATTTCGTTCATCCATAGTTGCCTGACTCCC
CGTCGTGTAGATAACTACGATACGGGAGGGCTTACCATCTGGCCCCAGTGCTGCAATGATACCGCGGGAC
CCACGCTCACCGGCTCCAGATTTATCAGCAATAAACCAGCCAGCCGGAAGGGCCGAGCGCAGAAGTGGTC
CTGCAACTTTATCCGCCTCCATCCAGTCTATTAATTGTTGCCGGGAAGCTAGAGTAAGTAGTTCGCCAGT
TAATAGTTTGCGCAACGTTGTTGCCATTGCTACAGGCATCGTGGTGTCACGCTCGTCGTTTGGTATGGCT
TCATTCAGCTCCGGTTCCCAACGATCAAGGCGAGTTACATGATCCCCCATGTTGTGCAAAAAAGCGGTTA
GCTCCTTCGGTCCTCCGATCGTTGTCAGAAGTAAGTTGGCCGCAGTGTTATCACTCATGGTTATGGCAGC
ACTGCATAATTCTCTTACTGTCATGCCATCCGTAAGATGCTTTTCTGTGACTGGTGAGTACTCAACCAAG
TCATTCTGAGAATAGTGTATGCGGCGACCGAGTTGCTCTTGCCCGGCGTCAATACGGGATAATACCGCGC
CACATAGCAGAACTTTAAAAGTGCTCATCATTGGAAAACGTTCTTCGGGGCGAAAACTCTCAAGGATCTT
ACCGCTGTTGAGATCCAGTTCGATGTAACCCACTCGTGCACCCAACTGATCTTCAGCATCTTTTACTTTC
ACCAGCGTTTCTGGGTGAGCAAAAACAGGAAGGCAAAATGCCGCAAAAAAGGGAATAAGGGCGACACGGA
AATGTTGAATACTCATACTCTTCCTTTTTCAATCATGGCCGCGGGATTAAAAGTCGGGGATTGGTGAACA
AAAAGGTGTTTCTCTCTTTAAGAGAAATATCGTTTTGCTAAACAGTTGATATTGAGGTATCATTTTATCG
TAAAAGACATTTTTGCTCAACAATTGCTTGACGGAAATCAACAAATTTTAGCATTTTGTAAAAAAGTCGC
TATATAATTTGGTGAATTGGAGTTATTTTCATATTTTTGCATCCCGAAGAGTTTCTCTTAAAGAGAGAAA
CATCTTTTGCATACCTTTTCCGACCGAATTTTTATGTCGTAAAGAGGGGCTTTGCAGGGGGTGGACTCAG
AAAGATGAGAATAGATGACTATTGTAGTTGAAACACATAGAAAGTTGCTGATATACAGACCGATACGCAT
ATCGGGATGAACCATGAGTACGTTCTTTTCTCAAAAAACATAAATATTCGAAAAGAGATGCAATAAATTA
AGGAGAGGTTATAATGAACAAAGTAAATATAAAAGATAGTCAAAATTTTATTACTTCAAAATATCACATA
GAAAAAATAATGAATTGCATAAGTTTAGATGAAAAAGATAACATCTTTGAAATAGGTGCAGGGAAAGGTC
ATTTTACTGCTGGATTGGTAAAGAGATGTAATTTTGTAACGGCGATAGAAATTGATTCTAAATTATGTGA
GGTAACTCGTAATAAGCTCTTAAATTATCCTAACTATCAAATAGTAAATGATGATATACTGAAATTTACA
TTTCCTAGCCACAATCCATATAAAATATTTGGCAACATACCTTACAACATAAGCACAAATATAATTCGAA
AAATTGTTTTTGAAAGTTCAGCCACAATAAGTTATTTAATAGTGGAATATGGTTTTGCTAAAATGTTATT
AGATACAAACAGATCACTAGCATTGCTGTTAATGGCAGAGGTAGATATTTCTATATTAGCAAAAATTCCT
AGGTATTATTTCCATCCAAAACCTAAAGTGGATAGCACATTAATTGTATTAAAAAGAAAGCCAGCAAAAA
TGGCATTTAAAGAGAGAAAAAAATATGAAACTTTTGTAATGAAATGGGTTAACAAAGAGTACGAAAAACT
GTTTACAAAAAATCAATTTAATAAAGCTTTAAAACATGCGAGAATATATGATATAAACAATATTAGTTTC
GAACAATTTGTATCGCTATTTAATAGTTATAAAATATTTAACGGCTAAAAACAATAGGCCACATGCAACT
GTAAATGTTTACGCGGGTACCGACACCGCGGTGGAGGGGAATTCCCATGTCAGCCGTTAAGTGTTCCTGT
GTCACTCAAAATTGCTTTGAGAGGCTCTAAGGGCTTCTCAGTGCGTTACATCCCTGGCTTGTTGTCCACA
ACCGTTAAACCTTAAAAGCTTTAAAAGCCTTATATATTCTTTTTTTTCTTATAAAACTTAAAACCTTAGA
GGCTATTTAAGTTGCTGATTTATATTAATTTTATTGTTCAAACATGAGAGCTTAGTACGTGAAACATGAG
AGCTTAGTACGTTAGCCATGAGAGCTTAGTACGTTAGCCATGAGGGTTTAGTTCGTTAAACATGAGAGCT
TAGTACGTTAAACATGAGAGCTTAGTACGTGAAACATGAGAGCTTAGTACGTACTATCAACAGGTTGAAC
TGCTGATCTTCAGATCCTCTACGCCGGACGCATCGTGGCCGGATCAATTCCGTTTTCCGCTGCATAACCC
TGCTTCGGGGTCATTATAGCGATTTTTTCGGTATATCCATCCTTTTTCGCACGATATACAGGATTTTGCC
AAAGGGTTCGTGTAGACTTTCCTTGGTGTATCCAACGGCGTCAGCCGGGCAGGATAGGTGAAGTAGGCCC
ACCCGCGAGCGGGTGTTCCTTCTTCACTGTCCCTTATTCGCACCTGGCGGTGCTCAACGGGAATCCTGCT
CTGCGAGGCTGGCCGGCTACCGCCGGCGTAACAGATGAGGGCAAGCGGATGGCTGATGAAACCAAGCCAA
CCAGGAAGGGCAGCCCACCTATCACGGAATTGATCCCCCTCGAATTGGAATTCTAGCCTGGAATAGGGAA
GCACCACATCACC
